Addgene plasmid #32275: TAL036
Depositing lab: Keith Joung. Depositing organization: Massachusetts General Hospital. Publication: Targeted gene disruption in somatic zebrafish cells using engineered TALENs. Sander JD, Cade L, Khayter C, Reyon D, Peterson RT, Joung JK, Yeh JR. Nat Biotechnol. 2011 Aug 5;29(8):697-8. doi: 10.1038/nbt.1934. PubMed 21822241.
Backbone
  Vector backbone: pUC57-ΔBsaI
  Backbone size w/o insert (bp): 2708
  Modifications to backbone: Silent valine mutation (C->G) at position 1794 to destroy alternate BsaI restriction site in pUC57
Growth in bacteria
  Bacterial resistance: Ampicillin, 100 μg/mL
  Growth temperature: 37°C
  Growth strain: XL1 Blue
  Copy number: High Copy
Gene/Insert
  Gene/Insert name: TAL036 (alt names: Type I C-terminal- (A/NI); ε' / SNI / A)
  Insert size (bp): 119
  Cloning method: Restriction Enzyme; 5′ cloning site BbsI (destroyed during cloning); 3′ cloning site BamHI (not destroyed)
  Sequencing primers: 5′ OK163
Terms and licenses: Academic/Nonprofit Terms; Industry Terms: Not Available to Industry
How to cite: TAL036 was a gift from Keith Joung (Addgene plasmid # 32275 ; http://n2t.net/addgene:32275 ; RRID:Addgene_32275)
