[The description below was written by a language model from this plasmid's Addgene catalogue record and pLannotate feature annotations shown in this document.]
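Description:
TAL036 is a small bacterial cloning plasmid that archives a single TAL effector repeat module for building engineered TALE nucleases (TALENs). It is based on pUC57-ΔBsaI, a pUC57 derivative in which a silent C-to-G change in a valine codon removes the backbone's additional BsaI site. That position falls within the annotated β-lactamase gene, so ampicillin resistance is unaffected. Removing the site presumably leaves BsaI free for use in repeat assembly, although the record does not spell this out. The plasmid is propagated in E. coli at high copy from the ColE1/pUC-type origin and is selected with ampicillin through AmpR and its native bla promoter. The remaining annotated features are ordinary pUC-family remnants and play no role in the payload: a lacZα fragment with the lac promoter, operator and CAP binding site, and short fragments of lacI, bom and rop.

The insert is 119 bp and has no annotation of its own in the feature table, which covers only backbone elements. By its alternative names it is a "Type I C-terminal" unit of the ε′ class, carrying the NI repeat-variable diresidue that specifies recognition of adenine. This suggests it is meant to sit at the C-terminal end of an assembled repeat array. It was cloned between a BbsI site, destroyed in the process, and a BamHI site that is retained. The plasmid has no eukaryotic promoter or expression elements, so it serves purely as a source of a repeat fragment. That fragment would be excised and joined with other modules into custom DNA-binding arrays, which are then transferred to nuclease expression vectors. The associated work applied such TALENs to targeted gene disruption in somatic zebrafish cells.
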