Features (pLannotate 1.2.2; 10 found; start..end, strand, type, name):
    137..236     +  misc_feature   bom (fragment): basis of mobility region from pBR322
    242..399     -  CDS            lacZα (fragment): LacZα fragment of β-galactosidase; lacZ fragment
    630..646     -  protein_bind   lac operator: The lac repressor binds to the lac operator to inhibit transcription in E. coli. This inhibition can be relieved by adding lactose or isopropyl-β-D-thiogalactopyranoside (IPTG). lac repressor encoded by lacI
    654..684     -  promoter       lac promoter: promoter for the E. coli lac operon
    699..720     -  protein_bind   CAP binding site: CAP binding activates transcription in the presence of cAMP. E. coli catabolite activator protein
    733..825     -  CDS            lacI (fragment): lac repressor; lacI; The lac repressor binds to the lac operator to inhibit transcription in E. coli. This inhibition can be relieved by adding lactose or isopropyl-β-D-thiogalactopyranoside (IPTG).
   1008..1596    -  rep_origin     ori: high-copy-number ColE1/pMB1/pBR322/pUC origin of replication
   1767..2627    -  CDS            AmpR: β-lactamase; bla; confers resistance to ampicillin, carbenicillin, and related antibiotics
   2628..2732    -  promoter       AmpR promoter: bla
   2827..35      +  CDS            rop (fragment) (across the origin): Rop protein, which maintains plasmids at low copy number; rop
>Addgene plasmid #32275 | TAL036 | depositor full sequence | sequence record 36587 | TAL036 sequence 2827 bps
TCGCGCGTTTCGGTGATGACGGTGAAAACCTCTGACACATGCAGCTCCCGGAGACGGTCACAGCTTGTCT
GTAAGCGGATGCCGGGAGCAGACAAGCCCGTCAGGGCGCGTCAGCGGGTGTTGGCGGGTGTCGGGGCTGG
CTTAACTATGCGGCATCAGAGCAGATTGTACTGAGAGTGCACCATATGCGGTGTGAAATACCGCACAGAT
GCGTAAGGAGAAAATACCGCATCAGGCGCCATTCGCCATTCAGGCTGCGCAACTGTTGGGAAGGGCGATC
GGTGCGGGCCTCTTCGCTATTACGCCAGCTGGCGAAAGGGGGATGTGCTGCAAGGCGATTAAGTTGGGTA
ACGCCAGGGTTTTCCCAGTCACGACGTTGTAAAACGACGGCCAGTGAATTCGAGCTCGGTACCTCGCGAA
TGCATCTAGAGAAGACAACTGACCCCAGACCAGGTAGTCGCAATCGCGTCGAACATTGGGGGAAAGCAAG
CCCTGGAAACCGTGCAAAGGTTGTTGCCGGTCCTTTGTCAAGACCACGGCCTGAAGAGACCGGATCCCGG
GCCCGTCGACTGCAGAGGCCTGCATGCAAGCTTGGCGTAATCATGGTCATAGCTGTTTCCTGTGTGAAAT
TGTTATCCGCTCACAATTCCACACAACATACGAGCCGGAAGCATAAAGTGTAAAGCCTGGGGTGCCTAAT
GAGTGAGCTAACTCACATTAATTGCGTTGCGCTCACTGCCCGCTTTCCAGTCGGGAAACCTGTCGTGCCA
GCTGCATTAATGAATCGGCCAACGCGCGGGGAGAGGCGGTTTGCGTATTGGGCGCTCTTCCGCTTCCTCG
CTCACTGACTCGCTGCGCTCGGTCGTTCGGCTGCGGCGAGCGGTATCAGCTCACTCAAAGGCGGTAATAC
GGTTATCCACAGAATCAGGGGATAACGCAGGAAAGAACATGTGAGCAAAAGGCCAGCAAAAGGCCAGGAA
CCGTAAAAAGGCCGCGTTGCTGGCGTTTTTCCATAGGCTCCGCCCCCCTGACGAGCATCACAAAAATCGA
CGCTCAAGTCAGAGGTGGCGAAACCCGACAGGACTATAAAGATACCAGGCGTTTCCCCCTGGAAGCTCCC
TCGTGCGCTCTCCTGTTCCGACCCTGCCGCTTACCGGATACCTGTCCGCCTTTCTCCCTTCGGGAAGCGT
GGCGCTTTCTCATAGCTCACGCTGTAGGTATCTCAGTTCGGTGTAGGTCGTTCGCTCCAAGCTGGGCTGT
GTGCACGAACCCCCCGTTCAGCCCGACCGCTGCGCCTTATCCGGTAACTATCGTCTTGAGTCCAACCCGG
TAAGACACGACTTATCGCCACTGGCAGCAGCCACTGGTAACAGGATTAGCAGAGCGAGGTATGTAGGCGG
TGCTACAGAGTTCTTGAAGTGGTGGCCTAACTACGGCTACACTAGAAGAACAGTATTTGGTATCTGCGCT
CTGCTGAAGCCAGTTACCTTCGGAAAAAGAGTTGGTAGCTCTTGATCCGGCAAACAAACCACCGCTGGTA
GCGGTGGTTTTTTTGTTTGCAAGCAGCAGATTACGCGCAGAAAAAAAGGATCTCAAGAAGATCCTTTGAT
CTTTTCTACGGGGTCTGACGCTCAGTGGAACGAAAACTCACGTTAAGGGATTTTGGTCATGAGATTATCA
AAAAGGATCTTCACCTAGATCCTTTTAAATTAAAAATGAAGTTTTAAATCAATCTAAAGTATATATGAGT
AAACTTGGTCTGACAGTTACCAATGCTTAATCAGTGAGGCACCTATCTCAGCGATCTGTCTATTTCGTTC
ATCCATAGTTGCCTGACTCCCCGTCGTGTAGATAACTACGATACGGGAGGGCTTACCATCTGGCCCCAGT
GCTGCAATGATACCGCGAGAGCCACGCTCACCGGCTCCAGATTTATCAGCAATAAACCAGCCAGCCGGAA
GGGCCGAGCGCAGAAGTGGTCCTGCAACTTTATCCGCCTCCATCCAGTCTATTAATTGTTGCCGGGAAGC
TAGAGTAAGTAGTTCGCCAGTTAATAGTTTGCGCAACGTTGTTGCCATTGCTACAGGCATCGTGGTGTCA
CGCTCGTCGTTTGGTATGGCTTCATTCAGCTCCGGTTCCCAACGATCAAGGCGAGTTACATGATCCCCCA
TGTTGTGCAAAAAAGCGGTTAGCTCCTTCGGTCCTCCGATCGTTGTCAGAAGTAAGTTGGCCGCAGTGTT
ATCACTCATGGTTATGGCAGCACTGCATAATTCTCTTACTGTCATGCCATCCGTAAGATGCTTTTCTGTG
ACTGGTGAGTACTCAACCAAGTCATTCTGAGAATAGTGTATGCGGCGACCGAGTTGCTCTTGCCCGGCGT
CAATACGGGATAATACCGCGCCACATAGCAGAACTTTAAAAGTGCTCATCATTGGAAAACGTTCTTCGGG
GCGAAAACTCTCAAGGATCTTACCGCTGTTGAGATCCAGTTCGATGTAACCCACTCGTGCACCCAACTGA
TCTTCAGCATCTTTTACTTTCACCAGCGTTTCTGGGTGAGCAAAAACAGGAAGGCAAAATGCCGCAAAAA
AGGGAATAAGGGCGACACGGAAATGTTGAATACTCATACTCTTCCTTTTTCAATATTATTGAAGCATTTA
TCAGGGTTATTGTCTCATGAGCGGATACATATTTGAATGTATTTAGAAAAATAAACAAATAGGGGTTCCG
CGCACATTTCCCCGAAAAGTGCCACCTGACGTCTAAGAAACCATTATTATCATGACATTAACCTATAAAA
ATAGGCGTATCACGAGGCCCTTTCGTC
