>Addgene plasmid #32275 | TAL036 | addgene partial sequence | sequence record 37809 | LacZ-F2 5'-cctcttcgctattacgccag-3'
ACGCCAGGGTTTTCCCAGTCACGACGTTGTAAAACGACGGCCAGTGAATTCGAGCTCGGTACCTCGCGAA
TGCATCTAGAGAAGACAACTGACCCCAGACCAGGTAGTCGCAATCGCGTCGAACATTGGGGGAAAGCAAG
CCCTGGAAACCGTGCAAAGGTTGTTGCCGGTCCTTTGTCAAGACCACGGCCTGAAGAGACCGGATCCCGG
GCCCGTCGACTGCAGAGGCCTGCATGCAAGCTTGGCGTAATCATGGTCATAGCTGTTTCCTGTGTGAAAT
TGTTATCCGCTCACAATTCCACACAACATACGAGCCGGAAGCATAAAGTGTAAAGCCTGGGGTGCCTAAT
GAGTGAGCTAACTCACATTAATTGCGTTGCGCTCACTGCCCGCTTTCCAGTCGGGAAACCTGTCGTGCCA
GCTGCATTAATGAATCGGCCAACGCGCGGGGAGAGGCGGTTTGCGTATTGGGCGCTCTTCCGCTTCCTCG
CTCACTGACTCGCTGCGCTCGGTCGTTCGGCTGCGGCGAGCGGTATCAGCTCACTCAAAGGCGGTAATAC
GGTTATCCACAGAATCAGGGGATAACGCAGGAAAGAACATGTGAGCAAAAGGCCAGCAAAAGGCCAGGAA
CCGTAAAAAGGCCGCGTTGCTGGCGTTTTTCCATAGGCTCCGCCCCCCTGACGAGCATCACAAAAATCGA
CGCTCAAGTCAGAGGTGGCGAAACCCGACAGGACTATAAAGATACCAGGCGTTTCCCCCTGGAAGCTCCC
TCGTGCGCTCTCCTGTTCCGACCCTGCCGCTTACCGGATACCTGTCCGCCTTTCTCCCTTCGGGAAGCGT
GGCGCTTTCTCATAGCTCACGCTGTAGGTATCTCAGTTCGGTGTA
